>Addgene plasmid #111941 | Hsh155 K227A | addgene full sequence | sequence record 213542 | Addgene NGS Result
CTTCAATTACTTATACATAATAAACATAGAAAGCCAGGACCTGTCATCATGAGTCATCCGATTCAATTTG
TAAACGCTAATAATAGCGATAAGAGCCACCAATTAGGCGGTCAATATTCTATTCCTCAGGATTTGAGGGA
AAACCTGCAGAAAGAAGCTGCACGTATTGGTGAGAACGAAAAAGATGTGCTACAGGAAAAAATGGAAACT
AGGACAGTGCAAAATCGAGAGGATTCATACCACAAAAGAAGGTTTGATATGAAGTTTGAGCCGGATTCCG
ATACACAAACTGTTACGTCTTCAGAAAATACCCAAGACGCTGTCGTGCCAAGGAAAAGAAAATCTCGTTG
GGATGTAAAAGGGTACGAGCCACCTGATGAATCTTCAACAGCGGTCAAAGAAAACTCTGATAGTGCTTTG
GTTAATGTAGAAGGAATCCATGATTTGATGTTTTTTAAACCTTCTGACCATAAATATTTCGCCGACGTTA
TATCCAAAAAACCCATAGATGAGTTAAATAAGGATGAAAAGAAAGAAAGAACCCTGTCGATGTTACTTCT
GAAAATAAAAAATGGCAATACAGCGAGTAGGAGGACTTCTATGCGGATTTTAACCGATAAAGCTGTTACA
TTTGGTCCAGAAATGATATTTAACCGCTTATTGCCCATATTACTAGACAGAAGTTTGGAAGACCAGGAAA
GACATCTAATGATCAAGACCATAGATGCTGTCCTTTACCAGCTAGGAGATTTAACAAAACCTTACGTTCA
CAAAATACTTGTAGTAGCTGCCCCATTGCTAATAGATGAAGATCCAATGGTTCGTTCAACAGGCCAGGAG
ATAATCACCAATCTGTCTACAGTCGCTGGCCTAAAAACCATTCTAACAGTAATGAGACCTGATATTGAGA
ATGAGGATGAGTATGTTAGAAATGTAACTTCAAGAGCGGCGGCTGTGGTGGCAAAAGCCCTTGGTGTTAA
TCAATTGCTTCCTTTCATCAATGCAGCATGCCACTCACGGAAGTCTTGGAAAGCAAGGCATACTGGCATA
AAAATTGTGCAGCAAATAGGTATACTTTTGGGAATAGGTGTCTTGAATCATCTTACTGGGCTGATGAGTT
GTATCAAAGACTGCCTAATGGATGATCACGTTCCGGTGCGAATTGTTACAGCACATACTTTATCAACACT
AGCAGAAAATTCTTATCCATATGGTATCGAAGTTTTCAACGTTGTACTGGAGCCATTATGGAAGGGTATA
AGAAGTCATCGTGGTAAAGTGCTATCTTCTTTTTTAAAAGCTGTTGGATCTATGATCCCATTGATGGACC
CAGAGTATGCCGGTTATTATACCACAGAAGCAATGAGAATAATTAGACGTGAATTCGACTCTCCCGATGA
TGAAATGAAAAAGACCATTCTTTTAGTATTACAAAAATGTAGCGCTGTAGAATCCATAACGCCAAAATTT
CTGAGAGAAGAAATCGCGCCAGAATTCTTTCAAAAATTTTGGGTCAGACGAGTGGCATTGGATAGACCAT
TAAACAAAGTTGTTACATATACTACTGTTACATTAGCAAAGAAATTAGGTTGTTCTTATACCATTGATAA
ATTATTAACACCATTGAGAGATGAAGCTGAGCCGTTCAGAACAATGGCTGTCCATGCTGTTACTAGAACA
GTAAACTTATTAGGGACAGCAGATTTAGATGAGAGATTAGAAACGAGGCTTATTGATGCGCTCTTGATAG
CATTTCAAGAACAAACAAATAGTGATTCTATAATCTTTAAAGGGTTTGGGGCAGTGACGGTGTCACTTGA
CATCCGTATGAAACCGTTTTTAGCACCCATTGTGAGTACGATTTTAAATCATTTAAAGCATAAAACTCCC
TTGGTTCGTCAACATGCAGCAGATCTATGTGCCATACTAATACCAGTCATCAAGAACTGTCACGAATTCG
AAATGTTGAATAAATTGAACATTATATTGTATGAATCCTTAGGCGAAGTATATCCAGAGGTATTAGGTTC
TATAATCAACGCTATGTACTGTATTACTAGCGTAATGGATTTGGATAAACTACAACCTCCTATTAATCAA
ATTTTACCAACCTTAACTCCAATTTTAAGAAACAAGCATAGAAAAGTCGAAGTAAACACTATCAAATTTG
TTGGACTTATTGGTAAATTAGCACCTACCTATGCACCTCCTAAAGAATGGATGAGAATATGTTTTGAACT
ATTAGAACTTTTGAAAAGTACAAATAAAGAAATAAGAAGATCAGCAAATGCCACGTTTGGATTCATTGCT
GAAGCAATTGGACCTCACGATGTTCTTGTTGCGTTATTGAACAATTTAAAGGTTCAAGAACGTCAGTTAC
GTGTATGCACGGCTGTTGCTATCGGTATCGTTGCTAAAGTGTGTGGTCCTTACAACGTGCTGCCAGTAAT
CATGAATGAATACACAACACCAGAGACTAATGTTCAAAACGGTGTTCTCAAGGCCATGTCATTCATGTTT
GAGTACATTGGTAACATGTCTAAGGATTACATATACTTCATAACACCATTATTAGAAGATGCACTCACCG
ATAGGGATTTAGTTCATCGTCAGACAGCGTCGAACGTAATAACCCACTTAGCTTTAAACTGTTCAGGTAC
AGGTCACGAAGATGCCTTCATTCATTTAATGAATCTTCTAATACCCAATATTTTTGAAACTTCACCACAT
GCTATTATGCGTATTTTAGAAGGTTTGGAGGCACTGAGTCAAGCTCTTGGCCCTGGACTATTCATGAACT
ACATATGGGCAGGATTGTTCCATCCAGCGAAGAATGTAAGGAAAGCATTTTGGAGGGTGTATAATAACAT
GTACGTAATGTACCAGGACGCCATGGTACCTTTTTACCCCGTTACACCAGACAACAATGAAGAATATATA
GAAGAACTGGATTTAGTTCTGTGAATATATATAGAGCATATAAATAACCACAACTTGTAAGAATATTTTA
CTTGACACACCTATATCATCACGTCACGATGCCTTCATAGATTATGATGAAATATAAACAGAACCTGCTA
TTGGAAAAAAAAGGGCAGGAAAAAATTTTGTGAAAGTGAGTAAAAGAAAGATGAAGAGCGAGACATGGAT
AATAAGAAATAGATGTCACTAATGGACAATTGGAAGACTGATATGGAAAGTTACGATGAAGGAGGAGCTC
CAGCTTTTGTTCCCTTTAGTGAGGGTTAATTGCGCGCTTGGCGTAATCATGGTCATAGCTGTTTCCTGTG
TGAAATTGTTATCCGCTCACAATTCCACACAACATACGAGCCGGAAGCATAAAGTGTAAAGCCTGGGGTG
CCTAATGAGTGAGCTAACTCACATTAATTGCGTTGCGCTCACTGCCCGCTTTCCAGTCGGGAAACCTGTC
GTGCCAGCTGCATTAATGAATCGGCCAACGCGCGGGGAGAGGCGGTTTGCGTATTGGGCGCTCTTCCGCT
TCCTCGCTCACTGACTCGCTGCGCTCGGTCGTTCGGCTGCGGCGAGCGGTATCAGCTCACTCAAAGGCGG
TAATACGGTTATCCACAGAATCAGGGGATAACGCAGGAAAGAACATGTGAGCAAAAGGCCAGCAAAAGGC
CAGGAACCGTAAAAAGGCCGCGTTGCTGGCGTTTTTCCATAGGCTCCGCCCCCCTGACGAGCATCACAAA
AATCGACGCTCAAGTCAGAGGTGGCGAAACCCGACAGGACTATAAAGATACCAGGCGTTTCCCCCTGGAA
GCTCCCTCGTGCGCTCTCCTGTTCCGACCCTGCCGCTTACCGGATACCTGTCCGCCTTTCTCCCTTCGGG
AAGCGTGGCGCTTTCTCATAGCTCACGCTGTAGGTATCTCAGTTCGGTGTAGGTCGTTCGCTCCAAGCTG
GGCTGTGTGCACGAACCCCCCGTTCAGCCCGACCGCTGCGCCTTATCCGGTAACTATCGTCTTGAGTCCA
ACCCGGTAAGACACGACTTATCGCCACTGGCAGCAGCCACTGGTAACAGGATTAGCAGAGCGAGGTATGT
AGGCGGTGCTACAGAGTTCTTGAAGTGGTGGCCTAACTACGGCTACACTAGAAGAACAGTATTTGGTATC
TGCGCTCTGCTGAAGCCAGTTACCTTCGGAAAAAGAGTTGGTAGCTCTTGATCCGGCAAACAAACCACCG
CTGGTAGCGGTGGTTTTTTTGTTTGCAAGCAGCAGATTACGCGCAGAAAAAAAGGATCTCAAGAAGATCC
TTTGATCTTTTCTACGGGGTCTGACGCTCAGTGGAACGAAAACTCACGTTAAGGGATTTTGGTCATGAGA
TTATCAAAAAGGATCTTCACCTAGATCCTTTTAAATTAAAAATGAAGTTTTAAATCAATCTAAAGTATAT
ATGAGTAAACTTGGTCTGACAGTTACCAATGCTTAATCAGTGAGGCACCTATCTCAGCGATCTGTCTATT
TCGTTCATCCATAGTTGCCTGACTCCCCGTCGTGTAGATAACTACGATACGGGAGGGCTTACCATCTGGC
CCCAGTGCTGCAATGATACCGCGAGACCCACGCTCACCGGCTCCAGATTTATCAGCAATAAACCAGCCAG
CCGGAAGGGCCGAGCGCAGAAGTGGTCCTGCAACTTTATCCGCCTCCATCCAGTCTATTAATTGTTGCCG
GGAAGCTAGAGTAAGTAGTTCGCCAGTTAATAGTTTGCGCAACGTTGTTGCCATTGCTACAGGCATCGTG
GTGTCACGCTCGTCGTTTGGTATGGCTTCATTCAGCTCCGGTTCCCAACGATCAAGGCGAGTTACATGAT
CCCCCATGTTGTGCAAAAAAGCGGTTAGCTCCTTCGGTCCTCCGATCGTTGTCAGAAGTAAGTTGGCCGC
AGTGTTATCACTCATGGTTATGGCAGCACTGCATAATTCTCTTACTGTCATGCCATCCGTAAGATGCTTT
TCTGTGACTGGTGAGTACTCAACCAAGTCATTCTGAGAATAGTGTATGCGGCGACCGAGTTGCTCTTGCC
CGGCGTCAATACGGGATAATACCGCGCCACATAGCAGAACTTTAAAAGTGCTCATCATTGGAAAACGTTC
TTCGGGGCGAAAACTCTCAAGGATCTTACCGCTGTTGAGATCCAGTTCGATGTAACCCACTCGTGCACCC
AACTGATCTTCAGCATCTTTTACTTTCACCAGCGTTTCTGGGTGAGCAAAAACAGGAAGGCAAAATGCCG
CAAAAAAGGGAATAAGGGCGACACGGAAATGTTGAATACTCATACTCTTCCTTTTTCAATATTATTGAAG
CATTTATCAGGGTTATTGTCTCATGAGCGGATACATATTTGAATGTATTTAGAAAAATAAACAAATAGGG
GTTCCGCGCACATTTCCCCGAAAAGTGCCACCTGGGTCCTTTTCATCACGTGCTATAAAAATAATTATAA
TTTAAATTTTTTAATATAAATATATAAATTAAAAATAGAAAGTAAAAAAAGAAATTAAAGAAAAAATAGT
TTTTGTTTTCCGAAGATGTAAAAGACTCTAGGGGGATCGCCAACAAATACTACCTTTTATCTTGCTCTTC
CTGCTCTCAGGTATTAATGCCGAATTGTTTCATCTTGTCTGTGTAGAAGACCACACACGAAAATCCTGTG
ATTTTACATTTTACTTATCGTTAATCGAATGTATATCTATTTAATCTGCTTTTCTTGTCTAATAAATATA
TATGTAAAGTACGCTTTTTGTTGAAATTTTTTAAACCTTTGTTTATTTTTTTTTCTTCATTCCGTAACTC
TTCTACCTTCTTTATTTACTTTCTAAAATCCAAATACAAAACATAAAAATAAATAAACACAGAGTAAATT
CCCAAATTATTCCATCATTAAAAGATACGAGGCGCGTGTAAGTTACAGGCAAGCGATCCGTCTAAGAAAC
CATTATTATCATGACATTAACCTATAAAAATAGGCGTATCACGAGGCCCTTTCGTCTCGCGCGTTTCGGT
GATGACGGTGAAAACCTCTGACACATGCAGCTCCCGGAGACGGTCACAGCTTGTCTGTAAGCGGATGCCG
GGAGCAGACAAGCCCGTCAGGGCGCGTCAGCGGGTGTTGGCGGGTGTCGGGGCTGGCTTAACTATGCGGC
ATCAGAGCAGATTGTACTGAGAGTGCACCATAGATCACGACATTACTATATATATAATATAGGAAGCATT
TAATAGAACAGCATCGTAATATATGTGTACTTTGCAGTTATGACGCCAGATGGCAGTAGTGGAAGATATT
CTTTATTGAAAAATAGCTTGTCACCTTACGTACAATCTTGATCCGGAGCTTTTCTTTTTTTGCCGATTAA
GAATTAATTCGGTCGAAAAAAGAAAAGGAGAGGGCCAAGAGGGAGGGCATTGGTGACTATTGAGCACGTG
AGTATACGTGATTAAGCACACAAAGGCAGCTTGGAGTATGTCTGTTATTAATTTCACAGGTAGTTCTGGT
CCATTGGTGAAAGTTTGCGGCTTGCAGAGCACAGAGGCCGCAGAATGTGCTCTAGATTCCGATGCTGACT
TGCTGGGTATTATATGTGTGCCCAATAGAAAGAGAACAATTGACCCGGTTATTGCAAGGAAAATTTCAAG
TCTTGTAAAAGCATATAAAAATAGTTCAGGCACTCCGAAATACTTGGTTGGCGTGTTTCGTAATCAACCT
AAGGAGGATGTTTTGGCTCTGGTCAATGATTACGGCATTGATATCGTCCAACTGCATGGAGATGAGTCGT
GGCAAGAATACCAAGAGTTCCTCGGTTTGCCAGTTATTAAAAGACTCGTATTTCCAAAAGACTGCAACAT
ACTACTCAGTGCAGCTTCACAGAAACCTCATTCGTTTATTCCCTTGTTTGATTCAGAAGCAGGTGGGACA
GGTGAACTTTTGGATTGGAACTCGATTTCTGACTGGGTTGGAAGGCAAGAGAGCCCCGAAAGCTTACATT
TTATGTTAGCTGGTGGACTGACGCCAGAAAATGTTGGTGATGCGCTTAGATTAAATGGCGTTATTGGTGT
TGATGTAAGCGGAGGTGTGGAGACAAATGGTGTAAAAGACTCTAACAAAATAGCAAATTTCGTCAAAAAT
GCTAAGAAATAGGTTATTACTGAGTAGTATTTATTTAAGTATTGTTTGTGCACTTGCCGATCTATGCGGT
GTGAAATACCGCACAGATGCGTAAGGAGAAAATACCGCATCAGGAAATTGTAAGCGTTAATATTTTGTTA
AAATTCGCGTTAAATTTTTGTTAAATCAGCTCATTTTTTAACCAATAGGCCGAAATCGGCAAAATCCCTT
ATAAATCAAAAGAATAGACCGAGATAGGGT
[37 nt withheld, positions 7381-7417]
AAAGAACGTGGACTCCAACGTCAAAGG
[49 nt withheld, positions 7445-7493]
T
[91 nt withheld, positions 7495-7585]
G
[124 nt withheld, positions 7587-7710]
CCATTCGCCATTCAGGCTGCGCAACTGTTGGGAAGGGCGATCGGTGCGGGCCTCTTCGCTATTACGCCAG
CTGGCGAAAGGGGGATGTGCTGCAAGGCGATTAAGTTGGGTAACGCCAGGGTTTTCCCAGTCACGACGTT
GTAAAACGACGGCCAGTGAGCGCGCGTAATACGACTCACTATAGGGCGAATTGGGTACCGGGCCCCCCCC
TCGAGCATGTACTTTCCGCCTAACTACCATCACCTGTCTTTATTTATTCCGCTGACAGATATGCACAACC
AATTATCGTCTCTTGAAAGCTTTTTAGACGTGATTGCTGTTATTTGGCACGTTGTTAGTATTTAAGCTTA
TTCGGGTTTGCATTGATATTTGCCCGAGCAGAAATCTCCTTCTCGATGAGTTAGAACTGAAACATCT
Features (pLannotate 1.2.2; 19 found; start..end, strand, type, name):
     49..2961    +  CDS            HSH155: SF3B1_YEAST - Experimental evidence at protein level: Swiss-Prot protein existence level 1. Contacts pre-mRNA on both sides of the branch site early in spliceosome assembly. From Saccharomyces cerevisiae (strain ATCC 204508 / S288c) (Baker's yeast).
   3163..3216    +  CDS            ABZ2 (fragment): PABC_YEAST - Experimental evidence at protein level: Swiss-Prot protein existence level 1. Converts 4-amino-4-deoxychorismate into 4-aminobenzoate (PABA) and pyruvate. From Saccharomyces cerevisiae (strain ATCC 204508 / S288c) (Baker's yeast).
   3233..3251    -  promoter       T3 promoter: promoter for bacteriophage T3 RNA polymerase
   3296..3312    -  protein_bind   lac operator: The lac repressor binds to the lac operator to inhibit transcription in E. coli. This inhibition can be relieved by adding lactose or isopropyl-β-D-thiogalactopyranoside (IPTG). lac repressor encoded by lacI
   3320..3350    -  promoter       lac promoter: promoter for the E. coli lac operon
   3365..3386    -  protein_bind   CAP binding site: CAP binding activates transcription in the presence of cAMP. E. coli catabolite activator protein
   3399..3491    -  CDS            lacI (fragment): lac repressor; lacI; The lac repressor binds to the lac operator to inhibit transcription in E. coli. This inhibition can be relieved by adding lactose or isopropyl-β-D-thiogalactopyranoside (IPTG).
   3674..4262    -  rep_origin     ori: high-copy-number ColE1/pMB1/pBR322/pUC origin of replication
   4433..5293    -  CDS            AmpR: β-lactamase; bla; confers resistance to ampicillin, carbenicillin, and related antibiotics
   5294..5398    -  promoter       AmpR promoter: bla
   5435..5938    +  misc_feature   CEN/ARS: S. cerevisiae CEN6 centromere fused to an autonomously replicating sequence
   6006..6041    +  CDS            rop (fragment): Rop protein, which maintains plasmids at low copy number; rop
   6143..6192    +  misc_feature   bom (fragment): basis of mobility region from pBR322
   6330..6477    +  promoter       TRP1 promoter: S. cerevisiae TRP1
   6478..7152    +  CDS            TRP1: phosphoribosylanthranilate isomerase, required for tryptophan biosynthesis; S. cerevisiae TRP1; yeast auxotrophic marker
   7203..7254    +  misc_feature   bom (fragment): basis of mobility region from pBR322
   7282..7710    -  rep_origin     f1 ori (sequence partly withheld): f1 bacteriophage origin of replication; arrow indicates direction of (+) strand synthesis
   7714..7869    -  CDS            lacZα (fragment): LacZα fragment of β-galactosidase; lacZ fragment
   7877..7895    +  promoter       T7 promoter: promoter for bacteriophage T7 RNA polymerase
