[The description below was written by a language model from this plasmid's Addgene catalogue record and pLannotate feature annotations shown in this document.]
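Description:
Hsh155 K227A is a yeast–E. coli shuttle plasmid built on the pRS414 backbone, a low-copy centromeric vector. In Saccharomyces cerevisiae it is maintained through a CEN6/ARS element, which gives stable, roughly single-copy inheritance, and is selected through the TRP1 auxotrophic marker driven by its own promoter. In bacteria it replicates from a high-copy ColE1/pUC-type origin and is selected with ampicillin via the β-lactamase gene. The backbone also carries an f1 origin, flanking T7 and T3 promoters, and remnants of the lacZα/lac promoter cloning region; small rop, bom and lacI fragments are annotated as backbone remnants.

The roughly 3.3 kb insert is the S. cerevisiae HSH155 gene together with surrounding genomic sequence, which is consistent with the annotated fragment of the neighbouring ABZ2 gene downstream of the coding region. No heterologous yeast promoter is annotated, so expression presumably relies on the native flanking regulatory sequences included in the genomic fragment, although the record does not map these. HSH155 encodes the yeast homologue of SF3b1, a U2 snRNP component that contacts the pre-mRNA on both sides of the branch site early in spliceosome assembly. This version carries a lysine-to-alanine substitution at position 227.

The plasmid is intended for plasmid shuffle experiments: it is introduced into an HSH155 deletion strain so that the K227A allele becomes the sole source of the protein. This allows the effect of the mutation on viability and splicing to be assessed, in the context of studying Hsh155/SF3b1 interactions with the U2 snRNA/branch site duplex.
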