Addgene plasmid #111941: Hsh155 K227A
Purpose: This is a shuffle plasmid containing the HSH155 gene and the surrounding genomic regions. It bears a TRP marker for shuffle into a HSH155 deletion strain. It has the K227A mutation
Depositing lab: Aaron Hoskins. Depositing organization: University of Wisconsin, Madison. Publication: Functional Analysis of Hsh155/SF3b1 Interactions with the U2 snRNA/Branch Site Duplex. Carrocci TJ, Paulson JC, Hoskins AA. RNA. 2018 May 11. pii: rna.065664.118. doi: 10.1261/rna.065664.118. PubMed 29752352.
Backbone
  Vector backbone: pRS414
  Backbone manufacturer: ATCC
  Backbone size w/o insert (bp): 4788
  Total vector size (bp): 8124
  Vector type: Bacterial Expression, Yeast Expression
  Selectable markers: TRP1
Growth in bacteria
  Bacterial resistance: Ampicillin, 100 μg/mL
  Growth temperature: 37°C
  Growth strain: DH5alpha
  Copy number: Unknown
Gene/Insert
  Gene/Insert name: Hsh155 K227A
  Species: S. cerevisiae (budding yeast)
  Insert size (bp): 3339
  Mutation: K227A
Terms and licenses: Academic/Nonprofit Terms; Industry Terms: Not Available to Industry
How to cite: Hsh155 K227A was a gift from Aaron Hoskins (Addgene plasmid # 111941 ; http://n2t.net/addgene:111941 ; RRID:Addgene_111941)
